Features (pLannotate 1.2.2; 20 found; start..end, strand, type, name):
      1..517     +  LTR            5' LTR: 5' long terminal repeat from murine embryonic stem cell virus
    581..922     +  misc_feature   MESV Ψ: packaging signal of murine embryonic stem cell virus
    989..1405    +  CDS            gag (truncated): truncated Moloney murine leukemia virus (MMLV) gag gene lacking the start codon
   1646..4389    +  CDS            EGFR (fragment) (sequence partly withheld): precursor of human epidermal growth factor receptor
   4590..4618    +  misc_feature   MCS (fragment): pBluescript multiple cloning site
   4735..5197    +  misc_feature   IRES: internal ribosome entry site (IRES) of the encephalomyocarditis virus (EMCV)
   5211..5930    +  CDS            EGFP: the original enhanced GFP (Yang et al., 1996) mammalian codon-optimized
   6022..6536    +  LTR            3' LTR: 3' long terminal repeat from murine embryonic stem cell virus
   6698..6714    -  protein_bind   lac operator: The lac repressor binds to the lac operator to inhibit transcription in E. coli. This inhibition can be relieved by adding lactose or isopropyl-β-D-thiogalactopyranoside (IPTG). lac repressor encoded by lacI
   6722..6752    -  promoter       lac promoter: promoter for the E. coli lac operon
   6767..6788    -  protein_bind   CAP binding site: CAP binding activates transcription in the presence of cAMP. E. coli catabolite activator protein
   6801..6893    -  CDS            lacI (fragment): lac repressor; lacI; The lac repressor binds to the lac operator to inhibit transcription in E. coli. This inhibition can be relieved by adding lactose or isopropyl-β-D-thiogalactopyranoside (IPTG).
   7076..7664    -  rep_origin     ori: high-copy-number ColE1/pMB1/pBR322/pUC origin of replication
   7835..8695    -  CDS            AmpR: β-lactamase; bla; confers resistance to ampicillin, carbenicillin, and related antibiotics
   8696..8800    -  promoter       AmpR promoter: bla
   8895..8930    +  CDS            rop (fragment): Rop protein, which maintains plasmids at low copy number; rop
   9032..9131    +  misc_feature   bom (fragment): basis of mobility region from pBR322
   9137..9286    -  CDS            lacZα (fragment): LacZα fragment of β-galactosidase; lacZ fragment
   9286..9487    -  CDS            TcR (fragment): tetracycline efflux protein; tet; confers resistance to tetracycline
   9488..9586    +  CDS            env (fragment): murine leukemia virus gPr80 envelope polyprotein precursor; env; proteolytically cleaved into gp70SU and p15TM subunits
>Addgene plasmid | MSCV-XZ066-EGFRvIII Sequencing Result | analyzer sequence | sequence record 320293
AATGAAAGACCCCACCTGTAGGTTTGGCAAGCTAGCTTAAGTAACGCCATTTTGCAAGGCATGGAAAATA
CATAACTGAGAATAGAGAAGTTCAGATCAAGGTTAGGAACAGAGAGACAGCAGAATATGGGCCAAACAGG
ATATCTGTGGTAAGCAGTTCCTGCCCCGGCTCAGGGCCAAGAACAGATGGTCCCCAGATGCGGTCCCGCC
CTCAGCAGTTTCTAGAGAACCATCAGATGTTTCCAGGGTGCCCCAAGGACCTGAAATGACCCTGTGCCTT
ATTTGAACTAACCAATCAGTTCGCTTCTCGCTTCTGTTCGCGCGCTTCTGCTCCCCGAGCTCAATAAAAG
AGCCCACAACCCCTCACTCGGCGCGCCAGTCCTCCGATAGACTGCGTCGCCCGGGTACCCGTATTCCCAA
TAAAGCCTCTTGCTGTTTGCATCCGAATCGTGGACTCGCTGATCCTTGGGAGGGTCTCCTCAGATTGATT
GACTGCCCACCTCGGGGGTCTTTCATTTGGAGGTTCCACCGAGATTTGGAGACCCCTGCCCAGGGACCAC
CGACCCCCCCGCCGGGAGGTAAGCTGGCCAGCGGTCGTTTCGTGTCTGTCTCTGTCTTTGTGCGTGTTTG
TGCCGGCATCTAATGTTTGCGCCTGCGTCTGTACTAGTTAGCTAACTAGCTCTGTATCTGGCGGACCCGT
GGTGGAACTGACGAGTTCTGAACACCCGGCCGCAACCCTGGGAGACGTCCCAGGGACTTTGGGGGCCGTT
TTTGTGGCCCGACCTGAGGAAGGGAGTCGATGTGGAATCCGACCCCGTCAGGATATGTGGTTCTGGTAGG
AGACGAGAACCTAAAACAGTTCCCGCCTCCGTCTGAATTTTTGCTTTCGGTTTGGAACCGAAGCCGCGCG
TCTTGTCTGCTGCAGCGCTGCAGCATCGTTCTGTGTTGTCTCTGTCTGACTGTGTTTCTGTATTTGTCTG
AAAATTAGGGCCAGACTGTTACCACTCCCTTAAGTTTGACCTTAGGTCACTGGAAAGATGTCGAGCGGAT
CGCTCACAACCAGTCGGTAGATGTCAAGAAGAGACGTTGGGTTACCTTCTGCTCTGCAGAATGGCCAACC
TTTAACGTCGGATGGCCGCGAGACGGCACCTTTAACCGAGACCTCATCACCCAGGTTAAGATCAAGGTCT
TTTCACCTGGCCCGCATGGACACCCAGACCAGGTCCCCTACATCGTGACCTGGGAAGCCTTGGCTTTTGA
CCCCCCTCCCTGGGTCAAGCCCTTTGTACACCCTAAGCCTCCGCCTCCTCTTCCTCCATCCGCCCCGTCT
CTCCCCCTTGAACCTCCTCGTTCGACCCCGCCTCGATCCTCCCTTTATCCAGCCCTCACTCCTTCTCTAG
GCGCCGGAATTAGATCTCTCGAGCGGCCGCTCTAGAGAGCTTATCGATTCTAGCCGAGTCCCCGCCTCGC
CGCCAACGCCACAACCACCGCGCACGGCCCCCTGACTCCGTCCAGTATTGATCGGGAGAGCCGGAGCGAG
CTCTTCGGGGAGCAGCGATGCGACCCTCCGGGACGGCCGGGGCAGCGTTCCTGGCGCTGCTGGCTGCGCT
CTGCCCGGCGAGTCGGGCTCTGGAGGAAAAGAAAGGTAATTATGTGGTGACAGATCACGGCTCGTGCGTC
CGAGCCTGTGGGGCCGACAGCTATGAGATGGAGGAAGACGGCGTCCGCAAGTGTAAGAAGTGCGAAGGGC
CTTGCCGCAAAGTGTGTAACGGAATAGGTATTGGTGAATTTAAAGACTCACTCTCCATAAATGCTACGAA
TATTAAACACTTCAAAAACTGCACCTCCATCAGTGGCGATCTCCACATCCTGCCGGTGGCATTTAGGGGT
GACTCCTTCACACATACTCCTCCTCTGGATCCACAGGAACTGGATATTCTGAAAACCGTAAAGGAAATCA
CAGGGTTTTTGCTGATTCAGGCTTGGCCTGAAAACAGGACGGACCTCCATGCCTTTGAGAACCTAGAAAT
CATACGCGGCAGGACCAAGCAACATGGTCAGTTTTCTCTTGCAGTCGTCAGCCTGAACATAACATCCTTG
GGATTACGCTCCCTCAAGGAGATAAGTGATGGAGATGTGATAATTTCAGGAAACAAAAATTTGTGCTATG
CAAATACAATAAACTGGAAAAAACTGTTTGGGACCTCCGGTCAGAAAACCAAAATTATAAGCAACAGAGG
TGAAAACAGCTGCAAGGCCACAGGCCAGGTCTGCCATGCCTTGTGCTCCCCCGAGGGCTGCTGGGGCCCG
GAGCCCAGGGACTGCGTCTCTTGCCGGAATGTCAGCCGAGGCAGGGAATGCGTGGACAAGTGCAACCTTC
TGGAGGGTGAGCCAAGGGAGTTTGTGGAGAACTCTGAGTGCATACAGTGCCACCCAGAGTGCCTGCCTCA
GGCCATGAACATCACCTGCACAGGACGGGGACCAGACAACTATATCCAGTGTGCCCACTACATTGACGGC
CCCCACTGCGTCAAGACCTGCCCGGCAGGAGTCATGGGAGAAAACAACACCCTGGTCTGGAAGTACGCAG
ACGCCGGCCATGTGTGCCACCTGTGCCATCCAAACTGCACCTACGGATGCACTGGGCCAGGTCTTGAAGG
CTGTCCAACGAATGGGCCTAAGATCCCGTCCATCGCCACTGGGATGGTGGGGGCCCTCCTCTTGCTGCTG
GTGGTGGCCCTGGGGATCGGCCTCTTCATGCGAAGGCGCCACATCGTTCGGAAGCGCACGCTGCGGAGGC
TGCTGCAGGAGAGGGAGCTTGTGGAGCCTCTTACACCCAGT
[981 nt withheld, positions 2842-3822]
TTCTTCAGCAGCCCCTCCACGTCACGGACTCCCCTCCTGAGCTCTCTGAGTGCAACCAGCAACAATTCCA
CCGTGGCTTGCATTGATAGAAATGGGCTGCAAAGCTGTCCCATCAAGGAAGACAGCTTCTTGCAGCGATA
CAGCTCAGACCCCACAGGCGCCTTGACTGAGGACAGCATAGACGACACCTTCCTCCCAGTGCCTGAATAC
ATAAACCAGTCCGTTCCCAAAAGGCCCGCTGGCTCTGTGCAGAATCCTGTCTATCACAATCAGCCTCTGA
ACCCCGCGCCCAGCAGAGACCCACACTACCAGGACCCCCACAGCACTGCAGTGGGCAACCCCGAGTATCT
CAACACTGTCCAGCCCACCTGTGTCAACAGCACATTCGACAGCCCTGCCCACTGGGCCCAGAAAGGCAGC
CACCAAATTAGCCTGGACAACCCTGACTACCAGCAGGACTTCTTTCCCAAGGAAGCCAAGCCAAATGGCA
TCTTTAAGGGCTCCACAGCTGAAAATGCAGAATACCTAAGGGTCGCGCCACAAAGCAGTGAATTTATTGG
AGCATGACCACGGAGGATAGTATGAGCCCTAAAAATCCAGACTCTTTCGATACCCAGGACCAAGCCACAG
CAGGTCCTCCATCCCAACAGCCATGCCCGCATTAGCTCTTAGACCCACAGACTGGTTTTGCAACGTTTAC
ACCGACTAGCCAGGAAGTATCCTTCGCGGGACGTCCTTTGTTTACGTCCCGTCGGCGCTGAATCCCCCAA
GCTTATCGATACCGTCGACCTCGAGGTTAACGAATTCCGCCCCCCCCCCCCCTAACGTTACTGGCCGAAG
CCGCTTGGAATAAGGCCGGTGTGCGTTTGTCTATATGTTATTTTCCACCATATTGCCGTCTTTTGGCAAT
GTGAGGGCCCGGAAACCTGGCCCTGTCTTCTTGACGAGCATTCCTAGGGGTCTTTCCCCTCTCGCCAAAG
GAATGCAAGGTCTGTTGAATGTCGTGAAGGAAGCAGTTCCTCTGGAAGCTTCTTGAAGACAAACAACGTC
TGTAGCGACCCTTTGCAGGCAGCGGAACCCCCCACCTGGCGACAGGTGCCTCTGCGGCCAAAAGCCACGT
GTATAAGATACACCTGCAAAGGCGGCACAACCCCAGTGCCACGTTGTGAGTTGGATAGTTGTGGAAAGAG
TCAAATGGCTCTCCTCAAGCGTATTCAACAAGGGGCTGAAGGATGCCCAGAAGGTACCCCATTGTATGGG
ATCTGATCTGGGGCCTCGGTGCACATGCTTTACATGTGTTTAGTCGAGGTTAAAAAAACGTCTAGGCCCC
CCGAACCACGGGGACGTGGTTTTCCTTTGAAAAACACGATGATAATATGGCCACAACCATGGTGAGCAAG
GGCGAGGAGCTGTTCACCGGGGTGGTGCCCATCCTGGTCGAGCTGGACGGCGACGTAAACGGCCACAAGT
TCAGCGTGTCTGGCGAGGGCGAGGGCGATGCCACCTACGGCAAGCTGACCCTGAAGTTCATCTGCACCAC
CGGCAAGCTGCCCGTGCCCTGGCCCACCCTCGTGACCACCCTGACCTACGGCGTGCAGTGCTTCAGCCGC
TACCCCGACCACATGAAGCAGCACGACTTCTTCAAGTCCGCCATGCCCGAAGGCTACGTCCAGGAGCGCA
CCATCTTCTTCAAGGACGACGGCAACTACAAGACCCGCGCCGAGGTGAAGTTCGAGGGCGACACCCTGGT
GAACCGCATCGAGCTGAAGGGCATCGACTTCAAGGAGGACGGCAACATCCTGGGGCACAAGCTGGAGTAC
AACTACAACAGCCACAACGTCTATATCATGGCCGACAAGCAGAAGAACGGCATCAAGGCGAACTTCAAGA
TCCGCCACAACATCGAGGACGGCAGCGTGCAGCTCGCCGACCACTACCAGCAGAACACCCCCATCGGCGA
CGGCCCCGTGCTGCTGCCCGACAACCACTACCTGAGCACCCAGTCCGCCCTGAGCAAAGACCCCAACGAG
AAGCGCGATCACATGGTCCTGCTGGAGTTCGTGACCGCCGCCGGGATCACTCTCGGCATGGACGAGCTGT
ACAAGTAATGAATTAATTAAGAATTGCGGCCGCGTCGACCTGCAGCCAAGCTTATCGATAAAATAAAAGA
TTTTATTTAGTCTCCAGAAAAAGGGGGGAATGAAAGACCCCACCTGTAGGTTTGGCAAGCTAGCTTAAGT
AACGCCATTTTGCAAGGCATGGAAAATACATAACTGAGAATAGAGAAGTTCAGATCAAGGTTAGGAACAG
AGAGACAGCAGAATATGGGCCAAACAGGATATCTGTGGTAAGCAGTTCCTGCCCCGGCTCAGGGCCAAGA
ACAGATGGTCCCCAGATGCGGTCCCGCCCTCAGCAGTTTCTAGAGAACCATCAGATGTTTCCAGGGTGCC
CCAAGGACCTGAAATGACCCTGTGCCTTATTTGAACTAACCAATCAGTTCGCTTCTCGCTTCTGTTCGCG
CGCTTCTGCTCCCCGAGCTCAATAAAAGAGCCCACAACCCCTCACTCGGCGCGCCAGTCCTCCGATAGAC
TGCGTCGCCCGGGTACCCGTGTATCCAATAAACCCTCTTGCAGTTGCATCCGACTTGTGGTCTCGCTGTT
CCTTGGGAGGGTCTCCTCTGAGTGATTGACTACCCGTCAGCGGGGGTCTTTCATGGGTAACAGTTTCTTG
AAGTTGGAGAACAACATTCTGAGGGTAGGAGTCGAATATTAAGTAATCCTGACTCAATTAGCCACTGTTT
TGAATCCACATACTCCAATACTCCTGAAATAGTTCATTATGGACAGCGCAGAAAGAGCTGGGGAGAATTG
TGAAATTGTTATCCGCTCACAATTCCACACAACATACGAGCCGGAAGCATAAAGTGTAAAGCCTGGGGTG
CCTAATGAGTGAGCTAACTCACATTAATTGCGTTGCGCTCACTGCCCGCTTTCCAGTCGGGAAACCTGTC
GTGCCAGCTGCATTAATGAATCGGCCAACGCGCGGGGAGAGGCGGTTTGCGTATTGGGCGCTCTTCCGCT
TCCTCGCTCACTGACTCGCTGCGCTCGGTCGTTCGGCTGCGGCGAGCGGTATCAGCTCACTCAAAGGCGG
TAATACGGTTATCCACAGAATCAGGGGATAACGCAGGAAAGAACATGTGAGCAAAAGGCCAGCAAAAGGC
CAGGAACCGTAAAAAGGCCGCGTTGCTGGCGTTTTTCCATAGGCTCCGCCCCCCTGACGAGCATCACAAA
AATCGACGCTCAAGTCAGAGGTGGCGAAACCCGACAGGACTATAAAGATACCAGGCGTTTCCCCCTGGAA
GCTCCCTCGTGCGCTCTCCTGTTCCGACCCTGCCGCTTACCGGATACCTGTCCGCCTTTCTCCCTTCGGG
AAGCGTGGCGCTTTCTCATAGCTCACGCTGTAGGTATCTCAGTTCGGTGTAGGTCGTTCGCTCCAAGCTG
GGCTGTGTGCACGAACCCCCCGTTCAGCCCGACCGCTGCGCCTTATCCGGTAACTATCGTCTTGAGTCCA
ACCCGGTAAGACACGACTTATCGCCACTGGCAGCAGCCACTGGTAACAGGATTAGCAGAGCGAGGTATGT
AGGCGGTGCTACAGAGTTCTTGAAGTGGTGGCCTAACTACGGCTACACTAGAAGAACAGTATTTGGTATC
TGCGCTCTGCTGAAGCCAGTTACCTTCGGAAAAAGAGTTGGTAGCTCTTGATCCGGCAAACAAACCACCG
CTGGTAGCGGTGGTTTTTTTGTTTGCAAGCAGCAGATTACGCGCAGAAAAAAAGGATCTCAAGAAGATCC
TTTGATCTTTTCTACGGGGTCTGACGCTCAGTGGAACGAAAACTCACGTTAAGGGATTTTGGTCATGAGA
TTATCAAAAAGGATCTTCACCTAGATCCTTTTAAATTAAAAATGAAGTTTTAAATCAATCTAAAGTATAT
ATGAGTAAACTTGGTCTGACAGTTACCAATGCTTAATCAGTGAGGCACCTATCTCAGCGATCTGTCTATT
TCGTTCATCCATAGTTGCCTGACTCCCCGTCGTGTAGATAACTACGATACGGGAGGGCTTACCATCTGGC
CCCAGTGCTGCAATGATACCGCGAGACCCACGCTCACCGGCTCCAGATTTATCAGCAATAAACCAGCCAG
CCGGAAGGGCCGAGCGCAGAAGTGGTCCTGCAACTTTATCCGCCTCCATCCAGTCTATTAATTGTTGCCG
GGAAGCTAGAGTAAGTAGTTCGCCAGTTAATAGTTTGCGCAACGTTGTTGCCATTGCTACAGGCATCGTG
GTGTCACGCTCGTCGTTTGGTATGGCTTCATTCAGCTCCGGTTCCCAACGATCAAGGCGAGTTACATGAT
CCCCCATGTTGTGCAAAAAAGCGGTTAGCTCCTTCGGTCCTCCGATCGTTGTCAGAAGTAAGTTGGCCGC
AGTGTTATCACTCATGGTTATGGCAGCACTGCATAATTCTCTTACTGTCATGCCATCCGTAAGATGCTTT
TCTGTGACTGGTGAGTACTCAACCAAGTCATTCTGAGAATAGTGTATGCGGCGACCGAGTTGCTCTTGCC
CGGCGTCAATACGGGATAATACCGCGCCACATAGCAGAACTTTAAAAGTGCTCATCATTGGAAAACGTTC
TTCGGGGCGAAAACTCTCAAGGATCTTACCGCTGTTGAGATCCAGTTCGATGTAACCCACTCGTGCACCC
AACTGATCTTCAGCATCTTTTACTTTCACCAGCGTTTCTGGGTGAGCAAAAACAGGAAGGCAAAATGCCG
CAAAAAAGGGAATAAGGGCGACACGGAAATGTTGAATACTCATACTCTTCCTTTTTCAATATTATTGAAG
CATTTATCAGGGTTATTGTCTCATGAGCGGATACATATTTGAATGTATTTAGAAAAATAAACAAATAGGG
GTTCCGCGCACATTTCCCCGAAAAGTGCCACCTGACGTCTAAGAAACCATTATTATCATGACATTAACCT
ATAAAAATAGGCGTATCACGAGGCCCTTTCGTCTCGCGCGTTTCGGTGATGACGGTGAAAACCTCTGACA
CATGCAGCTCCCGGAGACGGTCACAGCTTGTCTGTAAGCGGATGCCGGGAGCAGACAAGCCCGTCAGGGC
GCGTCAGCGGGTGTTGGCGGGTGTCGGGGCTGGCTTAACTATGCGGCATCAGAGCAGATTGTACTGAGAG
TGCACCATATGCGGTGTGAAATACCGCACAGATGCGTAAGGAGAAAATACCGCATCAGGCGCCATTCGCC
ATTCAGGCTGCGCAACTGTTGGGAAGGGCGATCGGTGCGGGCCTCTTCGCTATTACGCCAGCTGGCGAAA
GGGGGATGTGCTGCAAGGCGATTAAGTTGGGTAACGCCAGGGTTTTCCCAGTCACGACGTTGTAAAACGA
CGGCGCAAGGAATGGTGCATGCAAGGAGATGGCGCCCAACAGTCCCCCGGCCACGGGGCCTGCCACCATA
CCCACGCCGAAACAAGCGCTCATGAGCCCGAAGTGGCGAGCCCGATCTTCCCCATCGGTGATGTCGGCGA
TATAGGCGCCAGCAACCGCACCTGTGGCGCCGGTGATGCCGGCCACGATGCGTCCGGCGTAGAGGCGATT
AGTCCAATTTGTTAAAGACAGGATATCAGTGGTCCAGGCTCTAGTTTTGACTCAACAATATCACCAGCTG
AAGCCTATAGAGTACGAGCCATAGATAAAATAAAAGATTTTATTTAGTCTCCAGAAAAAGGGGGG
